Addgene plasmid #45707: pBp-FGFR2b-K660N
Depositing lab: Matthew Meyerson. Depositing organization: Dana-Farber Cancer Institute. Publication: Inhibitor-sensitive FGFR2 and FGFR3 mutations in lung squamous cell carcinoma. Liao RG, Jung J, Tchaicha JH, Wilkerson MD, Sivachenko A, Beauchamp EM, Liu Q, Pugh TJ, Pedamallu CS, Hayes DN, Gray NS, Getz G, Wong KK, Haddad RI, Meyerson M, Hammerman PS. Cancer Res. 2013 Jun 20. 10.1158/0008-5472.CAN-12-3950 PubMed 23786770.
Backbone
  Vector backbone: pBabe puro Gateway
  Backbone size w/o insert (bp): 5500
  Total vector size (bp): 7900
  Modifications to backbone: Gateway cloning sequences flank region with gene insert for use with the Gateway system reagents.
  Vector type: Mammalian Expression, Retroviral
  Selectable markers: Puromycin
Growth in bacteria
  Bacterial resistance: Ampicillin, 100 μg/mL
  Growth temperature: 30°C
  Growth strain: DH5alpha
  Copy number: Unknown
Gene/Insert
  Gene/Insert name: FGFR2 IIIb
  Species: H. sapiens (human)
  Insert size (bp): 2400
  Mutation: K660N
  Entrez Gene: FGFR2 (a.k.a. BBDS, BEK, BFR-1, CD332, CEK3, CFD1, ECT1, JWS, K-SAM, KGFR, TK14, TK25)
  Cloning method: Gateway Cloning
  Sequencing primers: 5′ Gateway reagents; 3′ Gateway reagents
Terms and licenses: Academic/Nonprofit Terms; Industry Terms: Not Available to Industry
How to cite: pBp-FGFR2b-K660N was a gift from Matthew Meyerson (Addgene plasmid # 45707 ; http://n2t.net/addgene:45707 ; RRID:Addgene_45707)
