[The description below was written by a language model from this plasmid's Addgene catalogue record.]
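Description:
pBp-FGFR2b-K660N is a retroviral mammalian expression plasmid built on a Gateway-adapted pBabe-puro backbone. It is about 7.9 kb in total, made up of roughly 5.5 kb of vector and a 2.4 kb insert. It is propagated in E. coli under ampicillin selection, and it carries a puromycin resistance marker for selecting transduced or transfected mammalian cells. No feature table accompanies the record, so the promoters, origin of replication and viral elements are not itemised. pBabe-type vectors are generally Moloney murine leukemia virus-derived: long terminal repeats and a packaging signal allow the transcript to be packaged into retroviral particles when the plasmid is introduced into a packaging cell line, and the 5′ LTR usually drives the inserted gene. The specific promoter arrangement in this construct is not stated.

The insert is human FGFR2 in its IIIb splice isoform (also known as KGFR or K-SAM), carrying the K660N point mutation. It was introduced by Gateway recombination, so the coding sequence is flanked by Gateway recombination sequences. No epitope tags or reporters are recorded.

The associated publication concerns inhibitor-sensitive FGFR2 and FGFR3 mutations in lung squamous cell carcinoma. This suggests the construct is one of a set of FGFR variant expression vectors intended for stable retroviral expression of the mutant receptor in mammalian cells. Such a set could be used to assess the functional consequences of the mutation and its response to FGFR inhibitors, although the record does not detail specific assays.
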