>Addgene plasmid #45707 | pBp-FGFR2b-K660N | addgene partial sequence | sequence record 65371 | pBABE3 5'-ACCCTAACTGACACACATTCC-3'
CTGGCGAATTCCTACATCACCACTTTGTACAAGAAAGCTGGGTTCTATGTTTTAACACTGCCGTTTATGT
GTGGATACTGAGGAAGGCATGGTTCGTAAGGCATGGGGTCTGGAGAAAAAACAGAATCATCTCCTGAAGA
ACAAGAACTTCTTGTGTCAGGGTAACTAGGTGAATACTGTTCGAGAGGTTGGCTGAGGTCCAAGTATTCC
TCATTGGTTGTGAGAGTGAGAATTCGATCCAAGTCTTCTACCAACTGCTTGAACGTTGGTCTCTGGGAGG
GCACTGCATGCCAACAGTCCCTCATCATCATGTACAGTTCGTTGGTGCAGTTGGCTGGCTTATCCATTCT
GTGTCCTTCCTTCAGCAGCTTAAAAAGTTCCTCCACGGGAATCCCTGGGTAGGGCGAGCCCCCTAAAGTG
AAGATCTCCCACATTAACACCCCGAAGGACCAGACATCACTCTGATGAGTGTATACTCTATCAAACAGGG
CTTCTGGAGCCATCCACTTGACTGGAAGCCGCCCATTGGTGGTATTTTTGTAATAGTCTATATTGTTGAT
ATCTCTGGCGAGTCCAAAGTCTGCTATTTTCATCACATTGTTTTCTGTTACCAAAACATTTCTGGCTGCT
AAATCTCGATGAATACATTTTTGGGAAGCCAAGTACTCCATGCCTCTGGCCAGCTGGTAGGTGCATGACA
CCAAGTCCTTGAAGGTCATCTGCTCCTCAGGAACACGGTTAATGTCATAGGAGTACTCCATCCCGGGTGG
CCTCCGGGCTCGGAGGTATTCTCGGAGGTTGCCTTTAGAGGCATACTCAACTATGACATAGAGAGGCCCA
TCCTGTGTGCAGGCTCCAAGAAGATTTATGATATTCTTGTGTTTCCCAATCATCTTCATCATCTCCATCT
CTGACACCAGATCAGAAAGGTCTTTCTCTGTGGCATCATCTTTCA
