>Addgene plasmid #45707 | pBp-FGFR2b-K660N | addgene partial sequence | sequence record 65859 | hFGFR2-F1 5'-CGTACCACCTGGATGTTGTG-3'
GGCCCATCCTCCAAGCCGGACTGCCGGCAAATGCCTCCACAGTGGTCGGAGGAGACGTAGAGTTTGTCTG
CAAGGTTTACAGTGATGCCCAGCCCCACATCCAGTGGATCAAGCACGTGGAAAAGAACGGCAGTAAATAC
GGGCCCGACGGGCTGCCCTACCTCAAGGTTCTCAAGCACTCGGGGATAAATAGTTCCAATGCAGAAGTGC
TGGCTCTGTTCAATGTGACCGAGGCGGATGCTGGGGAATATATATGTAAGGTCTCCAATTATATAGGGCA
GGCCAACCAGTCTGCCTGGCTCACTGTCCTGCCAAAACAGCAAGCGCCTGGAAGAGAAAAGGAGATTACA
GCTTCCCCAGACTACCTGGAGATAGCCATTTACTGCATAGGGGTCTTCTTAATCGCCTGTATGGTGGTAA
CAGTCATCCTGTGCCGAATGAAGAACACGACCAAGAAGCCAGACTTCAGCAGCCAGCCGGCTGTGCACAA
GCTGACCAAACGTATCCCCCTGCGGAGACAGGTAACAGTTTCGGCTGAGTCCAGCTCCTCCATGAACTCC
AACACCCCGCTGGTGAGGATAACAACACGCCTCTCTTCAACGGCAGACACCCCCATGCTGGCAGGGGTCT
CCGAGTATGAACTTCCAGAGGACCCAAAATGGGAGTTTCCAAGAGATAAGCTGACACTGGGCAAGCCCCT
GGGAGAAGGTTGCTTTGGGCAAGTGGTCATGGCGGAAGCAGTGGGAATTGACAAAGACAAGCCCAAGGAG
GCGGTCACCGTGGCCGTGAAGATGTTGAAAGATGATGCCACAGAGAAAGACCTTTCTGATCTGGTGTCAG
AGATGGAGATGATGAAGATGATTGGGAAACACAAGAATATCATAAATCTTCTTGGAGCCTGCACACAGGA
TGGGCCTCTCTATGTCATAGTTGAGTATGCCTCTAAAGGCAACCTCCGAGAATACCTCCGAGCCCGGAGG
CCACCCGGGATGGAGTACTCCTATGACATTAACCGTGTTCCTGAGGAGCAGATGACCTTCAAGGACTTGG
TGTCATGCA
